Addgene plasmid #99553: p416TEF-NYFP
Purpose: Expresses Swi1 NQ-YFP to monitor Swi1 state or induce [SWI+].
Depositing lab: Liming Li. Depositing organization: Northwestern University. Publication: Distinct subregions of Swi1 manifest striking differences in prion transmission and SWI/SNF function. Du Z, Crow ET, Kang HS, Li L. Mol Cell Biol. 2010 Oct;30(19):4644-55. doi: 10.1128/MCB.00225-10. Epub 2010 Aug 2. PubMed 20679490.
Backbone
  Vector backbone: p416TEF1
  Backbone manufacturer: ATCC
  Vector type: Yeast Expression
  Selectable markers: URA3
Growth in bacteria
  Bacterial resistance: Ampicillin, 100 μg/mL
  Growth temperature: 37°C
  Growth strain: DH5alpha
  Copy number: High Copy
Gene/Insert
  Gene/Insert name: Swi1 N-rich region (AA1-327)
  Species: S. cerevisiae (budding yeast)
  Entrez Gene: SWI1 (a.k.a. YPL016W, ADR6, GAM3, LPA1)
  Promoter: TEF1
  Tag / fusion protein: YFP (C terminal on backbone)
  Cloning method: Restriction Enzyme; 5′ cloning site SpeI (not destroyed); 3′ cloning site XhoI (not destroyed)
  Sequencing primers: 5′ TEF1; 3′ CYCter
Terms and licenses: Academic/Nonprofit Terms; Industry Terms: Not Available to Industry
How to cite: p416TEF-NYFP was a gift from Liming Li (Addgene plasmid # 99553 ; http://n2t.net/addgene:99553 ; RRID:Addgene_99553)
