[The description below was written by a language model from this plasmid's Addgene catalogue record and pLannotate feature annotations shown in this document.]
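Description:
p416TEF-NYFP is a yeast expression shuttle plasmid of about 7.2 kb built on the p416TEF1 backbone. It is a centromeric vector. A CEN6/ARS element provides stable, low-copy maintenance in Saccharomyces cerevisiae, and the URA3 marker with its own promoter allows selection on medium lacking uracil and counterselection with 5-FOA. In E. coli it replicates at high copy from a ColE1/pUC-type origin and is selected with ampicillin through the β-lactamase gene. The backbone also carries an f1 origin, flanking T3 and T7 promoters, and remnants of lac, lacZα, rop and bom sequences left over from the parental cloning vector.

The expression cassette uses the constitutive TEF1 promoter to drive the asparagine-rich N-terminal region of the yeast Swi1 protein (amino acids 1–327). This region was cloned between SpeI and XhoI sites and is fused at its C terminus to EYFP, with the CYC1 terminator downstream. Swi1 is a subunit of the SWI/SNF chromatin-remodelling complex and is the protein determinant of the [SWI+] prion.

The catalogue purpose line calls the product "Swi1 NQ-YFP", whereas the insert field and the annotated SWI1 fragment of roughly 990 bp correspond to the N-rich region alone. According to the record, the fluorescent fusion serves two purposes. It can report the conformational state of Swi1 in living cells, presumably through the fluorescence pattern of the fusion, and its overproduction can be used to induce the [SWI+] prion. The construct therefore suits studies of which Swi1 subregions support prion formation and transmission.
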