Features (pLannotate 1.2.2; 21 found; start..end, strand, type, name):
      1..22      +  protein_bind   CAP binding site: CAP binding activates transcription in the presence of cAMP. E. coli catabolite activator protein
     37..67      +  promoter       lac promoter: promoter for the E. coli lac operon
     75..91      +  protein_bind   lac operator: The lac repressor binds to the lac operator to inhibit transcription in E. coli. This inhibition can be relieved by adding lactose or isopropyl-β-D-thiogalactopyranoside (IPTG). lac repressor encoded by lacI
    136..154     +  promoter       T3 promoter: promoter for bacteriophage T3 RNA polymerase
    172..570     +  promoter       TEF1 promoter: S. cerevisiae TEF1; promoter for EF-1α
    586..1572    +  CDS            SWI1 (fragment): SWI1_YEAST - Also known as ADR6, GAM3. Experimental evidence at protein level: Swiss-Prot protein existence level 1. Involved in transcriptional activation. Component of the SWI/SNF complex, an ATP-dependent chromatin remodeling complex, which is required for the positive and negative regulation of gene expression of a large number of genes. It changes chromatin structure by altering DNA-histone contacts within a nucleosome, leading eventually to a change in nucleosome position, thus facilitating or repressing binding of gene-specific transcription factors. From Saccharomyces cerevisiae (strai
   1591..2310    +  CDS            EYFP: enhanced YFP mammalian codon-optimized
   2323..2570    +  terminator     CYC1 terminator: S. cerevisiae CYC1; transcription terminator for CYC1
   2589..2607    -  promoter       T7 promoter: promoter for bacteriophage T7 RNA polymerase
   2615..2770    +  CDS            lacZα (fragment): LacZα fragment of β-galactosidase; lacZ fragment
   2774..3202    +  rep_origin     f1 ori (sequence partly withheld): f1 bacteriophage origin of replication; arrow indicates direction of (+) strand synthesis
   3230..3281    -  misc_feature   bom (fragment): basis of mobility region from pBR322
   3360..4163    -  CDS            URA3: orotidine-5'-phosphate decarboxylase, required for uracil biosynthesis; S. cerevisiae URA3; yeast auxotrophic marker, counterselectable with 5-fluoroorotic acid (5-FOA)
   4164..4379    -  promoter       URA3 promoter: S. cerevisiae URA3
   4387..4436    -  misc_feature   bom (fragment): basis of mobility region from pBR322
   4538..4573    -  CDS            rop (fragment): Rop protein, which maintains plasmids at low copy number; rop
   4641..5144    -  misc_feature   CEN/ARS: S. cerevisiae CEN6 centromere fused to an autonomously replicating sequence
   5181..5285    +  promoter       AmpR promoter: bla
   5286..6146    +  CDS            AmpR: β-lactamase; bla; confers resistance to ampicillin, carbenicillin, and related antibiotics
   6317..6905    +  rep_origin     ori: high-copy-number ColE1/pMB1/pBR322/pUC origin of replication
   7088..7180    +  CDS            lacI (fragment): lac repressor; lacI; The lac repressor binds to the lac operator to inhibit transcription in E. coli. This inhibition can be relieved by adding lactose or isopropyl-β-D-thiogalactopyranoside (IPTG).
>Addgene plasmid #99553 | p416TEF-NYFP | addgene full sequence | sequence record 189770 | Addgene NGS Result
TAATGTGAGTTAGCTCACTCATTAGGCACCCCAGGCTTTACACTTTATGCTTCCGGCTCGTATGTTGTGT
GGAATTGTGAGCGGATAACAATTTCACACAGGAAACAGCTATGACCATGATTACGCCAAGCGCGCAATTA
ACCCTCACTAAAGGGAACAAAAGCTGGAGCTCATAGCTTCAAAATGTTTCTACTCCTTTTTTACTCTTCC
AGATTTTCTCGGACTCCGCGCATCGCCGTACCACTTCAAAACACCCAAGCACAGCATACTAAATTTCCCC
TCTTTCTTCCTCTAGGGTGTCGTTAATTACCCGTACTAAAGGTTTGGAAAAGAAAAAAGAGACCGCCTCG
TTTCTTTTTCTTCGTCGAAAAAGGCAATAAAAATTTTTATCACGTTTCTTTTTCTTGAAAATTTTTTTTT
TGATTTTTTTCTCTTTCGATGACCTCCCATTGATATTTAAGTTAATAAACGGTCTTCAATTTCTCAAGTT
TCAGTTTCATTTTTCTTGTTCTATTACAACTTTTTTTACTTCTTGCTCATTAGAAAGAAAGCATAGCAAT
CTAATCTAAGTTTTCTAGAACTAGTATGGATTTCTTTAATTTGAATAATAATAATAATAATAATAATACT
ACTACTACTACTACTACTACCAATAACAATAATACTAATAATAATAATACTAATAATAATAATAATCCTG
CTAATAATACCAATAACAACAATAGCACAGGCCATAGTAGTAATACTAATAACAATACTAATAACAACAA
TACGAATACCGGAGCCAGTGGTGTAGACGATTTTCAGAATTTTTTCGACCCAAAACCTTTTGACCAGAAT
TTGGATTCCAACAATAACAACAGTAATAGTAATAACAATGATAACAATAACAGTAACACGGTAGCCTCCA
GCACGAACTTTACTTCTCCAACAGCAGTCGTTAATAATGCCGCTCCTGCTAATGTTACCGGTGGAAAAGC
TGCTAATTTCATTCAGAACCAGTCTCCCCAATTCAATTCTCCATATGACTCAAACAATTCCAACACAAAT
TTAAACAGCCTGTCTCCTCAGGCTATTTTAGCCAAGAATTCAATCATTGATTCTTCCAATTTACCTCTTC
AAGCTCAACAACAGCTATATGGCGGTAACAATAATAATAATAGCACCGGAATTGCGAACGATAATGTAAT
AACACCCCATTTTATCACCAATGTTCAATCCATCAGTCAAAATTCCTCATCTTCTACTCCGAACACAAAC
TCTAACTCTACTCCGAATGCAAATCAACAATTTTTGCCATTCAATAACAGTGCTTCCAATAATGGTAATT
TGACGTCTAACCAGCTTATTTCTAATTACGCTGCTTCAAATTCAATGGACAGATCATCCTCTGCAAGCAA
TGAATTTGTTCCGAACACAAGTGACAACAACAACAACAGTAATAACCATAATATGCGTAATAACAGCAAT
AATAAAACGAGCAATAACAATAATGTCACTGCCGTGCCTGCTGCAACTCCCGCTAATACCAATAATTCAA
CTTCAAACGCAAATACAGTGTTCTCTGCCCGGGATCCACCGGTCGCCACCATGGTGAGCAAGGGCGAGGA
GCTGTTCACCGGGGTGGTGCCCATCCTGGTCGAGCTGGACGGCGACGTAAACGGCCACAAGTTCAGCGTG
TCCGGCGAGGGCGAGGGCGATGCCACCTACGGCAAGCTGACCCTGAAGTTCATCTGCACCACCGGCAAGC
TGCCCGTGCCCTGGCCCACCCTCGTGACCACCTTCGGCTACGGCCTGCAGTGCTTCGCCCGCTACCCCGA
CCACATGAAGCAGCACGACTTCTTCAAGTCCGCCATGCCCGAAGGCTACGTCCAGGAGCGCACCATCTTC
TTCAAGGACGACGGCAACTACAAGACCCGCGCCGAGGTGAAGTTCGAGGGCGACACCCTGGTGAACCGCA
TCGAGCTGAAGGGCATCGACTTCAAGGAGGACGGCAACATCCTGGGGCACAAGCTGGAGTACAACTACAA
CAGCCACAACGTCTATATCATGGCCGACAAGCAGAAGAACGGCATCAAGGTGAACTTCAAGATCCGCCAC
AACATCGAGGACGGCAGCGTGCAGCTCGCCGACCACTACCAGCAGAACACCCCCATCGGCGACGGCCCCG
TGCTGCTGCCCGACAACCACTACCTGAGCTACCAGTCCGCCCTGAGCAAAGACCCCAACGAGAAGCGCGA
TCACATGGTCCTGCTGGAGTTCGTGACCGCCGCCGGGATCACTCTCGGCATGGACGAGCTGTACAAGTAA
AGCGGCCTCGAGTCATGTAATTAGTTATGTCACGCTTACATTCACGCCCTCCCCCCACATCCGCTCTAAC
CGAAAAGGAAGGAGTTAGACAACCTGAAGTCTAGGTCCCTATTTATTTTTTTATAGTTATGTTAGTATTA
AGAACGTTATTTATATTTCAAATTTTTCTTTTTTTTCTGTACAGACGCGTGTACGCATGTAACATTATAC
TGAAAACCTTGCTTGAGAAGGTTTTGGGACGCTCGAAGGCTTTAATTTGCGGCCGGTACCCAATTCGCCC
TATAGTGAGTCGTATTACGCGCGCTCACTGGCCGTCGTTTTACAACGTCGTGACTGGGAAAACCCTGGCG
TTACCCAACTTAATCGCCTTGCAGCACATCCCCCTTTCGCCAGCTGGCGTAATAGCGAAGAGGCCCGCAC
CGATCGCCCTTCCCAACAGTTGCGCAGCCTGAATGGCGAATGG
[124 nt withheld, positions 2774-2897]
C
[91 nt withheld, positions 2899-2989]
A
[49 nt withheld, positions 2991-3039]
CCTTTGACGTTGGAGTCCACGTTCTTT
[37 nt withheld, positions 3067-3103]
ACCCTATCTCGGTCTATTCTTTTGATTTATAAGGGATTTTGCCGATTTCGGCCTATTGGTTAAAAAATGA
GCTGATTTAACAAAAATTTAACGCGAATTTTAACAAAATATTAACGCTTACAATTTCCTGATGCGGTATT
TTCTCCTTACGCATCTGTGCGGTATTTCACACCGCATAGGGTAATAACTGATATAATTAAATTGAAGCTC
TAATTTGTGAGTTTAGTATACATGCATTTACTTATAATACAGTTTTTTAGTTTTGCTGGCCGCATCTTCT
CAAATATGCTTCCCAGCCTGCTTTTCTGTAACGTTCACCCTCTACCTTAGCATCCCTTCCCTTTGCAAAT
AGTCCTCTTCCAACAATAATAATGTCAGATCCTGTAGAGACCACATCATCCACGGTTCTATACTGTTGAC
CCAATGCGTCTCCCTTGTCATCTAAACCCACACCGGGTGTCATAATCAACCAATCGTAACCTTCATCTCT
TCCACCCATGTCTCTTTGAGCAATAAAGCCGATAACAAAATCTTTGTCGCTCTTCGCAATGTCAACAGTA
CCCTTAGTATATTCTCCAGTAGATAGGGAGCCCTTGCATGACAATTCTGCTAACATCAAAAGGCCTCTAG
GTTCCTTTGTTACTTCTTCTGCCGCCTGCTTCAAACCGCTAACAATACCTGGGCCCACCACACCGTGTGC
ATTCGTAATGTCTGCCCATTCTGCTATTCTGTATACACCCGCAGAGTACTGCAATTTGACTGTATTACCA
ATGTCAGCAAATTTTCTGTCTTCGAAGAGTAAAAAATTGTACTTGGCGGATAATGCCTTTAGCGGCTTAA
CTGTGCCCTCCATGGAAAAATCAGTCAAGATATCCACATGTGTTTTTAGTAAACAAATTTTGGGACCTAA
TGCTTCAACTAACTCCAGTAATTCCTTGGTGGTACGAACATCCAATGAAGCACACAAGTTTGTTTGCTTT
TCGTGCATGATATTAAATAGCTTGGCAGCAACAGGACTAGGATGAGTAGCAGCACGTTCCTTATATGTAG
CTTTCGACATGATTTATCTTCGTTTCCTGCAGGTTTTTGTTCTGTGCAGTTGGGTTAAGAATACTGGGCA
ATTTCATGTTTCTTCAACACTACATATGCGTATATATACCAATCTAAGTCTGTGCTCCTTCCTTCGTTCT
TCCTTCTGTTCGGAGATTACCGAATCAAAAAAATTTCAAGGAAACCGAAATCAAAAAAAAGAATAAAAAA
AAAATGATGAATTGAAAAGGTGGTATGGTGCACTCTCAGTACAATCTGCTCTGATGCCGCATAGTTAAGC
CAGCCCCGACACCCGCCAACACCCGCTGACGCGCCCTGACGGGCTTGTCTGCTCCCGGCATCCGCTTACA
GACAAGCTGTGACCGTCTCCGGGAGCTGCATGTGTCAGAGGTTTTCACCGTCATCACCGAAACGCGCGAG
ACGAAAGGGCCTCGTGATACGCCTATTTTTATAGGTTAATGTCATGATAATAATGGTTTCTTAGACGGAT
CGCTTGCCTGTAACTTACACGCGCCTCGTATCTTTTAATGATGGAATAATTTGGGAATTTACTCTGTGTT
TATTTATTTTTATGTTTTGTATTTGGATTTTAGAAAGTAAATAAAGAAGGTAGAAGAGTTACGGAATGAA
GAAAAAAAAATAAACAAAGGTTTAAAAAATTTCAACAAAAAGCGTACTTTACATATATATTTATTAGACA
AGAAAAGCAGATTAAATAGATATACATTCGATTAACGATAAGTAAAATGTAAAATCACAGGATTTTCGTG
TGTGGTCTTCTACACAGACAAGATGAAACAATTCGGCATTAATACCTGAGAGCAGGAAGAGCAAGATAAA
AGGTAGTATTTGTTGGCGATCCCCCTAGAGTCTTTTACATCTTCGGAAAACAAAAACTATTTTTTCTTTA
ATTTCTTTTTTTACTTTCTATTTTTAATTTATATATTTATATTAAAAAATTTAAATTATAATTATTTTTA
TAGCACGTGATGAAAAGGACCCAGGTGGCACTTTTCGGGGAAATGTGCGCGGAACCCCTATTTGTTTATT
TTTCTAAATACATTCAAATATGTATCCGCTCATGAGACAATAACCCTGATAAATGCTTCAATAATATTGA
AAAAGGAAGAGTATGAGTATTCAACATTTCCGTGTCGCCCTTATTCCCTTTTTTGCGGCATTTTGCCTTC
CTGTTTTTGCTCACCCAGAAACGCTGGTGAAAGTAAAAGATGCTGAAGATCAGTTGGGTGCACGAGTGGG
TTACATCGAACTGGATCTCAACAGCGGTAAGATCCTTGAGAGTTTTCGCCCCGAAGAACGTTTTCCAATG
ATGAGCACTTTTAAAGTTCTGCTATGTGGCGCGGTATTATCCCGTATTGACGCCGGGCAAGAGCAACTCG
GTCGCCGCATACACTATTCTCAGAATGACTTGGTTGAGTACTCACCAGTCACAGAAAAGCATCTTACGGA
TGGCATGACAGTAAGAGAATTATGCAGTGCTGCCATAACCATGAGTGATAACACTGCGGCCAACTTACTT
CTGACAACGATCGGAGGACCGAAGGAGCTAACCGCTTTTTTGCACAACATGGGGGATCATGTAACTCGCC
TTGATCGTTGGGAACCGGAGCTGAATGAAGCCATACCAAACGACGAGCGTGACACCACGATGCCTGTAGC
AATGGCAACAACGTTGCGCAAACTATTAACTGGCGAACTACTTACTCTAGCTTCCCGGCAACAATTAATA
GACTGGATGGAGGCGGATAAAGTTGCAGGACCACTTCTGCGCTCGGCCCTTCCGGCTGGCTGGTTTATTG
CTGATAAATCTGGAGCCGGTGAGCGTGGGTCTCGCGGTATCATTGCAGCACTGGGGCCAGATGGTAAGCC
CTCCCGTATCGTAGTTATCTACACGACGGGGAGTCAGGCAACTATGGATGAACGAAATAGACAGATCGCT
GAGATAGGTGCCTCACTGATTAAGCATTGGTAACTGTCAGACCAAGTTTACTCATATATACTTTAGATTG
ATTTAAAACTTCATTTTTAATTTAAAAGGATCTAGGTGAAGATCCTTTTTGATAATCTCATGACCAAAAT
CCCTTAACGTGAGTTTTCGTTCCACTGAGCGTCAGACCCCGTAGAAAAGATCAAAGGATCTTCTTGAGAT
CCTTTTTTTCTGCGCGTAATCTGCTGCTTGCAAACAAAAAAACCACCGCTACCAGCGGTGGTTTGTTTGC
CGGATCAAGAGCTACCAACTCTTTTTCCGAAGGTAACTGGCTTCAGCAGAGCGCAGATACCAAATACTGT
TCTTCTAGTGTAGCCGTAGTTAGGCCACCACTTCAAGAACTCTGTAGCACCGCCTACATACCTCGCTCTG
CTAATCCTGTTACCAGTGGCTGCTGCCAGTGGCGATAAGTCGTGTCTTACCGGGTTGGACTCAAGACGAT
AGTTACCGGATAAGGCGCAGCGGTCGGGCTGAACGGGGGGTTCGTGCACACAGCCCAGCTTGGAGCGAAC
GACCTACACCGAACTGAGATACCTACAGCGTGAGCTATGAGAAAGCGCCACGCTTCCCGAAGGGAGAAAG
GCGGACAGGTATCCGGTAAGCGGCAGGGTCGGAACAGGAGAGCGCACGAGGGAGCTTCCAGGGGGAAACG
CCTGGTATCTTTATAGTCCTGTCGGGTTTCGCCACCTCTGACTTGAGCGTCGATTTTTGTGATGCTCGTC
AGGGGGGCGGAGCCTATGGAAAAACGCCAGCAACGCGGCCTTTTTACGGTTCCTGGCCTTTTGCTGGCCT
TTTGCTCACATGTTCTTTCCTGCGTTATCCCCTGATTCTGTGGATAACCGTATTACCGCCTTTGAGTGAG
CTGATACCGCTCGCCGCAGCCGAACGACCGAGCGCAGCGAGTCAGTGAGCGAGGAAGCGGAAGAGCGCCC
AATACGCAAACCGCCTCTCCCCGCGCGTTGGCCGATTCATTAATGCAGCTGGCACGACAGGTTTCCCGAC
TGGAAAGCGGGCAGTGAGCGCAACGCAAT
